>Addgene plasmid #107891 | pWT007f | depositor full sequence | sequence record 203510 | pWT007f sequence 7293 bps
TCAGATCCTTCCGTATTTAGCCAGTATGTTCTCTAGTGTGGTTCGTTGTTTTTGCGTGAGCCATGAGAAC
GAACCATTGAGATCATGCTTACTTTGCATGTCACTCAAAAATTTTGCCTCAAAACTGGTGAGCTGAATTT
TTGCAGTTAAAGCATCGTGTAGTGTTTTTCTTAGTCCGTTACGTAGGTAGGAATCTGATGTAATGGTTGT
TGGTATTTTGTCACCATTCATTTTTATCTGGTTGTTCTCAAGTTCGGTTACGAGATCCATTTGTCTATCT
AGTTCAACTTGGAAAATCAACGTATCAGTCGGGCGGCCTCGCTTATCAACCACCAATTTCATATTGCTGT
AAGTGTTTAAATCTTTACTTATTGGTTTCAAAACCCATTGGTTAAGCCTTTTAAACTCATGGTAGTTATT
TTCAAGCATTAACATGAACTTAAATTCATCAAGGCTAATCTCTATATTTGCCTTGTGAGTTTTCTTTTGT
GTTAGTTCTTTTAATAACCACTCATAAATCCTCATAGAGTATTTGTTTTCAAAAGACTTAACATGTTCCA
GATTATATTTTATGAATTTTTTTAACTGGAAAAGATAAGGCAATATCTCTTCACTAAAAACTAATTCTAA
TTTTTCGCTTGAGAACTTGGCATAGTTTGTCCACTGGAAAATCTCAAAGCCTTTAACCAAAGGATTCCTG
ATTTCCACAGTTCTCGTCATCAGCTCTCTGGTTGCTTTAGCTAATACACCATAAGCATTTTCCCTACTGA
TGTTCATCATCTGAGCGTATTGGTTATAAGTGAACGATACCGTCCGTTCTTTCCTTGTAGGGTTTTCAAT
CGTGGGGTTGAGTAGTGCCACACAGCATAAAATTAGCTTGGTTTCATGCTCCGTTAAGTCATAGCGACTA
ATCGCTAGTTCATTTGCTTTGAAAACAACTAATTCAGACATACATCTCAATTGGTCTAGGTGATTTTAAT
CACTATACCAATTGAGATGGGCTAGTCAATGATAATTACTAGTCCTTTTCCTTTGAGTTGTGGGTATCTG
TAAATTCTGCTAGACCTTTGCTGGAAAACTTGTAAATTCTGCTAGACCCTCTGTAAATTCCGCTAGACCT
TTGTGTGTTTTTTTTGTTTATATTCAAGTGGTTATAATTTATAGAATAAAGAAAGAATAAAAAAAGATAA
AAAGAATAGATCCCAGCCCTGTGTATAACTCACTACTTTAGTCAGTTCCGCAGTATTACAAAAGGATGTC
GCAAACGCTGTTTGCTCCTCTACAAAACAGACCTTAAAACCCTAAAGGCTTAAGTAGCACCCTCGCAAGC
TCGGGCAAATCGCTGAATATTCCTTTTGTCTCCGACCATCAGGCACCTGAGTCGCTGTCTTTTTCGTGAC
ATTCAGTTCGCTGCGCTCACGGCTCTGGCAGTGAATGGGGGTAAATGGCACTACAGGCGCCTTTTATGGA
TTCATGCAAGGAAACTACCCATAATACAAGAAAAGCCCGTCACGGGCTTCTCAGGGCGTTTTATGGCGGG
TCTGCTATGTGGTGCTATCTGACTTTTTGCTGTTCAGCAGTTCCTGCCCTCTGATTTTCCAGTCTGACCA
CTTCGGATTATCCCGTGACAGGTCATTCAGACTGGCTAATGCACCCAGTAAGGCAGCGGTATCATCAACA
GGCTTACCCGTCTTACTGTCAAGAGGACATCCGGTCAAATAAAACGAAAGGCTCAGTCGAAAGACTGGGC
CTTTCGTTTTATTCTAGAGCACAGCTCCATCGAATGGCCAGATGATCCCTATCAGTGATAGAGATTGACA
CTCTATCATTGATAGAGTTATTTTACCACTCCCTATCAGTGATAGAGAAAAGTGAAATGAATAGTTCGAC
AAAAATCTAGACCTGCAGGTGCAGTAAGGAAATTGGACAAGAAGTACTCCATTGGGCTCGATATCGGCAC
AAACAGCGTCGGCTGGGCCGTCATTACGGACGAGTACAAGGTGCCGAGCAAAAAATTCAAAGTTCTGGGC
AATACCGATCGCCACAGCATAAAGAAGAACCTCATTGGCGCCCTCCTGTTCGACTCCGGGGAGACGGCCG
AAGCCACGCGGCTCAAAAGAACAGCACGGCGCAGATATACCCGCAGAAAGAATCGGATCTGCTACCTGCA
GGAGATCTTTAGTAATGAGATGGCTAAGGTGGATGACTCTTTCTTCCATAGGCTGGAGGAGTCCTTTTTG
GTGGAGGAGGATAAAAAGCACGAGCGCCACCCAATCTTTGGCAATATCGTGGACGAGGTGGCGTACCATG
AAAAGTACCCAACCATATATCATCTGAGGAAGAAGCTTGTAGACAGTACTGATAAGGCTGACTTGCGGTT
GATCTATCTCGCGCTGGCGCATATGATCAAATTTCGGGGACACTTCCTCATCGAGGGGGACCTGAACCCA
GACAACAGCGATGTCGACAAACTCTTTATCCAACTGGTTCAGACTTACAATCAGCTTTTCGAAGAGAACC
CGATCAACGCATCCGGAGTTGACGCCAAAGCAATCCTGAGCGCTAGGCTGTCCAAATCCCGGCGGCTCGA
AAACCTCATCGCACAGCTCCCTGGGGAGAAGAAGAACGGCCTGTTTGGTAATCTTATCGCCCTGTCACTC
GGGCTGACCCCCAACTTTAAATCTAACTTCGACCTGGCCGAAGATGCCAAGCTTCAACTGAGCAAAGACA
CCTACGATGATGATCTCGACAATCTGCTGGCCCAGATCGGCGACCAGTACGCAGACCTTTTTTTGGCGGC
AAAGAACCTGTCAGACGCCATTCTGCTGAGTGATATTCTGCGAGTGAACACGGAGATCACCAAAGCTCCG
CTGAGCGCTAGTATGATCAAGCGCTATGATGAGCACCACCAAGACTTGACTTTGCTGAAGGCCCTTGTCA
GACAGCAACTGCCTGAGAAGTACAAGGAAATTTTCTTCGATCAGTCTAAAAATGGCTACGCCGGATACAT
TGACGGCGGAGCAAGCCAGGAGGAATTTTACAAATTTATTAAGCCCATCTTGGAAAAAATGGACGGCACC
GAGGAGCTGCTGGTAAAGCTTAACAGAGAAGATCTGTTGCGCAAACAGCGCACTTTCGACAATGGAAGCA
TCCCCCACCAGATTCACCTGGGCGAACTGCACGCTATCCTCAGGCGGCAAGAGGATTTCTACCCCTTTTT
GAAAGATAACAGGGAAAAGATTGAGAAAATCCTCACATTTCGGATACCCTACTATGTAGGCCCCCTCGCC
CGGGGAAATTCCAGATTCGCGTGGATGACTCGCAAATCAGAAGAGACCATCACTCCCTGGAACTTCGAGG
AAGTCGTGGATAAGGGGGCCTCTGCCCAGTCCTTCATCGAAAGGATGACTAACTTTGATAAAAATCTGCC
TAACGAAAAGGTGCTTCCTAAACACTCTCTGCTGTACGAGTACTTCACAGTTTATAACGAGCTCACCAAG
GTCAAATACGTCACAGAAGGGATGAGAAAGCCAGCATTCCTGTCTGGAGAGCAGAAGAAAGCTATCGTGG
ACCTCCTCTTCAAGACGAACCGGAAAGTTACCGTGAAACAGCTCAAAGAAGACTATTTCAAAAAGATTGA
ATGTTTCGACTCTGTTGAAATCAGCGGAGTGGAGGATCGCTTCAACGCATCCCTGGGAACGTATCACGAT
CTCCTGAAAATCATTAAAGACAAGGACTTCCTGGACAATGAGGAGAACGAGGACATTCTTGAGGACATTG
TCCTCACCCTTACGTTGTTTGAAGATAGGGAGATGATTGAAGAACGCTTGAAAACTTACGCTCATCTCTT
CGACGACAAAGTCATGAAACAGCTCAAGAGGCGCCGATATACAGGATGGGGGCGGCTGTCAAGAAAACTG
ATCAATGGGATCCGAGACAAGCAGAGTGGAAAGACAATCCTGGATTTTCTTAAGTCCGATGGATTTGCCA
ACCGGAACTTCATGCAGTTGATCCATGATGACTCTCTCACCTTTAAGGAGGACATCCAGAAAGCACAAGT
TTCTGGCCAGGGGGACAGTCTTCACGAGCACATCGCTAATCTTGCAGGTAGCCCAGCTATCAAAAAGGGA
ATACTGCAGACCGTTAAGGTCGTGGATGAACTCGTCAAAGTAATGGGAAGGCATAAGCCCGAGAATATCG
TTATCGAGATGGCCCGAGAGAACCAAACTACCCAGAAGGGACAGAAGAACAGTAGGGAAAGGATGAAGAG
GATTGAAGAGGGTATAAAAGAACTGGGGTCCCAAATCCTTAAGGAACACCCAGTTGAAAACACCCAGCTT
CAGAATGAGAAGCTCTACCTGTACTACCTGCAGAACGGCAGGGACATGTACGTGGATCAGGAACTGGACA
TCAATCGGCTCTCCGACTACGACGTGGACCATATCGTGCCCCAGTCTTTTCTCAAAGATGATTCTATTGA
TAATAAAGTGTTGACAAGATCCGATAAAAACAGAGGGAAGAGTGATAACGTCCCCTCAGAAGAAGTTGTC
AAGAAAATGAAAAATTATTGGCGGCAGCTGCTGAACGCCAAACTGATCACACAACGGAAGTTCGATAATC
TGACTAAGGCTGAACGAGGTGGCCTGTCTGAGTTGGATAAAGCCGGCTTCATCAAAAGGCAGCTTGTTGA
GACACGCCAGATCACCAAGCACGTGGCCCAAATTCTCGATTCACGCATGAACACCAAGTACGATGAAAAT
GACAAACTGATTCGAGAGGTGAAAGTTATTACTCTGAAGTCTAAGCTGGTCTCAGATTTCAGAAAGGACT
TTCAGTTTTATAAGGTGAGAGAGATCAACAATTACCACCATGCGCATGATGCCTACCTGAATGCAGTGGT
AGGCACTGCACTTATCAAAAAATATCCCAAGCTTGAATCTGAATTTGTTTACGGAGACTATAAAGTGTAC
GATGTTAGGAAAATGATCGCAAAGTCTGAGCAGGAAATAGGCAAGGCCACCGCTAAGTACTTCTTTTACA
GCAATATTATGAATTTTTTCAAGACCGAGATTACACTGGCCAATGGAGAGATTCGGAAGCGACCACTTAT
CGAAACAAACGGAGAAACAGGAGAAATCGTGTGGGACAAGGGTAGGGATTTCGCGACAGTCCGGAAGGTC
CTGTCCATGCCGCAGGTGAACATCGTTAAAAAGACCGAAGTACAGACCGGAGGCTTCTCCAAGGAAAGTA
TCCTCCCGAAAAGGAACAGCGACAAGCTGATCGCACGCAAAAAAGATTGGGACCCCAAGAAATACGGCGG
ATTCGATTCTCCTACAGTCGCTTACAGTGTACTGGTTGTGGCCAAAGTGGAGAAAGGGAAGTCTAAAAAA
CTCAAAAGCGTCAAGGAACTGCTGGGCATCACAATCATGGAGCGATCAAGCTTCGAAAAAAACCCCATCG
ACTTTCTCGAGGCGAAAGGATATAAAGAGGTCAAAAAAGACCTCATCATTAAGCTTCCCAAGTACTCTCT
CTTTGAGCTTGAAAACGGCCGGAAACGAATGCTCGCTAGTGCGGGCGAGCTGCAGAAAGGTAACGAGCTG
GCACTGCCCTCTAAATACGTTAATTTCTTGTATCTGGCCAGCCACTATGAAAAGCTCAAAGGGTCTCCCG
AAGATAATGAGCAGAAGCAGCTGTTCGTGGAACAACACAAACACTACCTTGATGAGATCATCGAGCAAAT
AAGCGAATTCTCCAAAAGAGTGATCCTCGCCGACGCTAACCTCGATAAGGTGCTTTCTGCTTACAATAAG
CACAGGGATAAGCCCATCAGGGAGCAGGCAGAAAACATTATCCACTTGTTTACTCTGACCAACTTGGGCG
CGCCTGCAGCCTTCAAGTACTTCGACACCACCATAGACAGAAAGCGGTACACCTCTACAAAGGAGGTCCT
GGACGCCACACTGATTCATCAGTCAATTACGGGGCTCTATGAAACAAGAATCGACCTCTCTCAGCTCGGT
GGAGACTGAACGGAGCCAATGTACGCAAAAACCCCGCTTCAGCGGGGTTTTTTCGCCAAAAAAAACCCCG
CCCTGTCAGGGGCGGGGTTTTTTTTTATGTTGAAAATCTCCTTCTAAAAAAAGCACCGACTCGGTGCCAC
TTTTTCAAGTTGATAACGGACTAGCCTTATTTTAACTTGCTATTTCTAGCTCTAAAACCCGGCAAGCTGC
CCGTGCCCTCCACACAACATACGAGCCGGAAGCATAAAGTGTAAAGCCTGGGGTGCCTAATGAGTGAGCT
AACTCACATTAATTGCGTTGCGCACTTAATTAACGGCACTCCTCAGCAAATATAATGACCCTCTTGATAA
CCCAAGAGGGCATTTTTTAATGCCCATGGCGTTTATTTGCCGACTACCTTGGTGATCTCGCCTTTCACGT
AGTGGACAAATTCTTCCAACTGATCTGCGCGCGAGGCCAAGCGATCTTCTTCTTGTCCAAGATAAGCCTG
TCTAGCTTCAAGTATGACGGGCTGATACTGGGCCGGCAGGCGCTCCATTGCCCAGTCGGCAGCGACATCC
TTCGGCGCGATTTTGCCGGTTACTGCGCTGTACCAAATGCGGGACAACGTAAGCACTACATTTCGCTCAT
CGCCAGCCCAGTCGGGCGGCGAGTTCCATAGCGTTAAGGTTTCATTTAGCGCCTCAAATAGATCCTGTTC
AGGAACCGGATCAAAGAGTTCCTCCGCCGCTGGACCTACCAAGGCAACGCTATGTTCTCTTGCTTTTGTC
AGCAAGATAGCCAGATCAATGTCGATCGTGGCTGGCTCGAAGATACCTGCAAGAATGTCATTGCGCTGCC
ATTCTCCAAATTGCAGTTCGCGCTTAGCTGGATAACGCCACGGAATGATGTCGTCGTGCACAACAATGGT
GACTTCTACAGCGCGGAGAATCTCGCTCTCTCCAGGGGAAGCCGAAGTTTCCAAAAGGTCGTTGATCAAA
GCTCGCCGCGTTGTTTCATCAAGCCTTACGGTCACCGTAACCAGCAAATCAATATCACTGTGTGGCTTCA
GGCCGCCATCCACTGCGGAGCCGTACAAATGTACGGCCAGCAACGTCGGTTCGAGATGGCGCTCGATGAC
GCCAACTACCTCTGATAGTTGAGTCGATACTTCGGCGATCACCGCTTCCCTCATACTCTTCCTTTTTCAA
TATTATTGAAGCATTTATCAGGGTTATTGTCTCATGAGCGGATACATATTTGAATGTATTTAGAAAAATA
GGCCAAATGCCGT
Features (pLannotate 1.2.2; 13 found; start..end, strand, type, name):
      1..951     -  CDS            Rep101: RepA protein needed for replication with the pSC101 origin; rep101
    999..1221    -  rep_origin     pSC101 ori: low-copy replication origin that requires the Rep101 protein
   1716..1762    +  terminator     rrnB T1 terminator: transcription terminator T1 from the E. coli rrnB gene
   1795..1815    +  promoter       PLtetO-1 promoter (fragment): modified phage lambda PL promoter with tet operator sites (Lutz and Bujard, 1997)
   1815..1849    +  promoter       tetA promoter: contains a tet operator sequence that enables repression by TetR
   1850..1877    +  protein_bind   tetracycline response element (fragment): contains seven copies of the tetracycline operator tetO tetracycline repressor TetR
   1924..6026    +  CDS            Cas9 (fragment): Cas9 (Csn1) endonuclease from the Streptococcus pyogenes Type II CRISPR/Cas system generates RNA-guided double strand breaks in DNA
   6143..6218    -  misc_RNA       gRNA scaffold: guide RNA scaffold for the Streptococcus pyogenes CRISPR/Cas9 system
   6219..6239    +  CDS            VN155(I152L) (fragment): improved N-terminal fragment of mVenus for use in bimolecular fluorescence complementation (BiFC) (Kodama and Hu, 2010)
   6245..6275    -  promoter       lac promoter: promoter for the E. coli lac operon
   6290..6311    -  protein_bind   CAP binding site: CAP binding activates transcription in the presence of cAMP. E. coli catabolite activator protein
   6403..7194    -  CDS            SmR: aminoglycoside adenylyltransferase (Murphy, 1985); aadA; confers resistance to spectinomycin and streptomycin
   7195..7266    -  promoter       AmpR promoter: bla
