>Addgene plasmid #107891 | pWT007f | addgene full sequence | sequence record 208096 | Addgene NGS Result
TCAGATCCTTCCGTATTTAGCCAGTATGTTCTCTAGTGTGGTTCGTTGTTTTTGCGTGAGCCATGAGAAC
GAACCATTGAGATCATGCTTACTTTGCATGTCACTCAAAAATTTTGCCTCAAAACTGGTGAGCTGAATTT
TTACAGTTAAAGCATCGTGTAGTGTTTTTCTTAGTCCGTTACGTAGGTAGGAATCTGATGTAATGGTTGT
TGGTATTTTGTCACCATTCATTTTTATCTGGTTGTTCTCAAGTTCGGTTACGAGATCCATTTGTCTATCT
AGTTCAACTTGGAAAATCAACGTATCAGTCGGGCGGCCTCGCTTATCAACCACCAATTTCATATTGCTGT
AAGTGTTTAAATCTTTACTTATTGGTTTCAAAACCCATTGGTTAAGCCTTTTAAACTCATGGTAGTTATT
TTCAAGCATTAACATGAACTTAAATTCATCAAGGCTAATCTCTATATTTGCCTTGTGAGTTTTCTTTTGT
GTTAGTTCTTTTAATAACCACTCATAAATCCTCATAGAGTATTTGTTTTCAAAAGACTTAACATGTTCCA
GATTATATTTTATGAATTTTTTTAACTGGAAAAGATAAGGCAATATCTCTTCACTAAAAACTAATTCTAA
TTTTTCGCTTGAGAACTTGGCATAGTTTGTCCACTGGAAAATCTCAAAGCCTTTAACCAAAGGATTCCTG
ATTTCCACAGTTCTCGTCATCAGCTCTCTGGTTGCTTTAGCTAATACACCATAAGCATTTTCCCTACTGA
TGTTCATCATCTGAGCGTATTGGTTATAAGTGAACGATACCGTCCGTTCTTTCCTTGTAGGGTTTTCAAT
CGTGGGGTTGAGTAGTGCCACACAGCATAAAATTAGCTTGGTTTCATGCTCCGTTAAGTCATAGCGACTA
ATCGCTAGTTCATTTGCTTTGAAAACAACTAATTCAGACATACATCTCAATTGGTCTAGGTGATTTTAAT
CACTATACCAATTGAGATGGGCTAGTCAATGATAATTACTAGTCCTTTTCCTTTGAGTTGTGGGTATCTG
TAAATTCTGCTAGACCTTTGCTGGAAAACTTGTAAATTCTGCTAGACCCTCTGTAAATTCCGCTAGACCT
TTGTGTGTTTTTTTTGTTTATATTCAAGTGGTTATAATTTATAGAATAAAGAAAGAATAAAAAAAGATAA
AAAGAATAGATCCCAGCCCTGTGTATAACTCACTACTTTAGTCAGTTCCGCAGTATTACAAAAGGATGTC
GCAAACGCTGTTTGCTCCTCTACAAAACAGACCTTAAAACCCTAAAGGCTTAAGTAGCACCCTCGCAAGC
TCGGGCAAATCGCTGAATATTCCTTTTGTCTCCGACCATCAGGCACCTGAGTCGCTGTCTTTTTCGTGAC
ATTCAGTTCGCTGCGCTCACGGCTCTGGCAGTGAATGGGGGTAAATGGCACTACAGGCGCCTTTTATGGA
TTCATGCAAGGAAACTACCCATAATACAAGAAAAGCCCGTCACGGGCTTCTCAGGGCGTTTTATGGCGGG
TCTGCTATGTGGTGCTATCTGACTTTTTGCTGTTCAGCAGTTCCTGCCCTCTGATTTTCCAGTCTGACCA
CTTCGGATTATCCCGTGACAGGTCATTCAGACTGGCTAATGCACCCAGTAAGGCAGCGGTATCATCAACA
GGCTTACCCGTCTTACTGTCAAGAGGACATCCGGTCAAATAAAACGAAAGGCTCAGTCGAAAGACTGGGC
CTTTCGTTTTATTCTAGAGCACAGCTCCATCGAATGGCCAGATGATCCCTATCAGTGATAGAGATTGACA
CTCTATCATTGATAGAGTTATTTTACCACTCCCTATCAGTGATAGAGAAAAGTGAAATGAATAGTTCGAC
AAAAATCTAGACCTGCAGGTGCAGTAAGGAAATTGGACAAGAAGTACTCCATTGGGCTCGATATCGGCAC
AAACAGCGTCGGCTGGGCCGTCATTACGGACGAGTACAAGGTGCCGAGCAAAAAATTCAAAGTTCTGGGC
AATACCGATCGCCACAGCATAAAGAAGAACCTCATTGGCGCCCTCCTGTTCGACTCCGGGGAGACGGCCG
AAGCCACGCGGCTCAAAAGAACAGCACGGCGCAGATATACCCGCAGAAAGAATCGGATCTGCTACCTGCA
GGAGATCTTTAGTAATGAGATGGCTAAGGTGGATGACTCTTTCTTCCATAGGCTGGAGGAGTCCTTTTTG
GTGGAGGAGGATAAAAAGCACGAGCGCCACCCAATCTTTGGCAATATCGTGGACGAGGTGGCGTACCATG
AAAAGTACCCAACCATATATCATCTGAGGAAGAAGCTTGTAGACAGTACTGATAAGGCTGACTTGCGGTT
GATCTATCTCGCGCTGGCGCATATGATCAAATTTCGGGGACACTTCCTCATCGAGGGGGACCTGAACCCA
GACAACAGCGATGTCGACAAACTCTTTATCCAACTGGTTCAGACTTACAATCAGCTTTTCGAAGAGAACC
CGATCAACGCATCCGGAGTTGACGCCAAAGCAATCCTGAGCGCTAGGCTGTCCAAATCCCGGCGGCTCGA
AAACCTCATCGCACAGCTCCCTGGGGAGAAGAAGAACGGCCTGTTTGGTAATCTTATCGCCCTGTCACTC
GGGCTGACCCCCAACTTTAAATCTAACTTCGACCTGGCCGAAGATGCCAAGCTTCAACTGAGCAAAGACA
CCTACGATGATGATCTCGACAATCTGCTGGCCCAGATCGGCGACCAGTACGCAGACCTTTTTTTGGCGGC
AAAGAACCTGTCAGACGCCATTCTGCTGAGTGATATTCTGCGAGTGAACACGGAGATCACCAAAGCTCCG
CTGAGCGCTAGTATGATCAAGCGCTATGATGAGCACCACCAAGACTTGACTTTGCTGAAGGCCCTTGTCA
GACAGCAACTGCCTGAGAAGTACAAGGAAATTTTCTTCGATCAGTCTAAAAATGGCTACGCCGGATACAT
TGACGGCGGAGCAAGCCAGGAGGAATTTTACAAATTTATTAAGCCCATCTTGGAAAAAATGGACGGCACC
GAGGAGCTGCTGGTAAAGCTTAACAGAGAAGATCTGTTGCGCAAACAGCGCACTTTCGACAATGGAAGCA
TCCCCCACCAGATTCACCTGGGCGAACTGCACGCTATCCTCAGGCGGCAAGAGGATTTCTACCCCTTTTT
GAAAGATAACAGGGAAAAGATTGAGAAAATCCTCACATTTCGGATACCCTACTATGTAGGCCCCCTCGCC
CGGGGAAATTCCAGATTCGCGTGGATGACTCGCAAATCAGAAGAGACCATCACTCCCTGGAACTTCGAGG
AAGTCGTGGATAAGGGGGCCTCTGCCCAGTCCTTCATCGAAAGGATGACTAACTTTGATAAAAATCTGCC
TAACGAAAAGGTGCTTCCTAAACACTCTCTGCTGTACGAGTACTTCACAGTTTATAACGAGCTCACCAAG
GTCAAATACGTCACAGAAGGGATGAGAAAGCCAGCATTCCTGTCTGGAGAGCAGAAGAAAGCTATCGTGG
ACCTCCTCTTCAAGACGAACCGGAAAGTTACCGTGAAACAGCTCAAAGAAGACTATTTCAAAAAGATTGA
ATGTTTCGACTCTGTTGAAATCAGCGGAGTGGAGGATCGCTTCAACGCATCCCTGGGAACGTATCACGAT
CTCCTGAAAATCATTAAAGACAAGGACTTCCTGGACAATGAGGAGAACGAGGACATTCTTGAGGACATTG
TCCTCACCCTTACGTTGTTTGAAGATAGGGAGATGATTGAAGAACGCTTGAAAACTTACGCTCATCTCTT
CGACGACAAAGTCATGAAACAGCTCAAGAGGCGCCGATATACAGGATGGGGGCGGCTGTCAAGAAAACTG
ATCAATGGGATCCGAGACAAGCAGAGTGGAAAGACAATCCTGGATTTTCTTAAGTCCGATGGATTTGCCA
ACCGGAACTTCATGCAGTTGATCCATGATGACTCTCTCACCTTTAAGGAGGACATCCAGAAAGCACAAGT
TTCTGGCCAGGGGGACAGTCTTCACGAGCACATCGCTAATCTTGCAGGTAGCCCAGCTATCAAAAAGGGA
ATACTGCAGACCGTTAAGGTCGTGGATGAACTCGTCAAAGTAATGGGAAGGCATAAGCCCGAGAATATCG
TTATCGAGATGGCCCGAGAGAACCAAACTACCCAGAAGGGACAGAAGAACAGTAGGGAAAGGATGAAGAG
GATTGAAGAGGGTATAAAAGAACTGGGGTCCCAAATCCTTAAGGAACACCCAGTTGAAAACACCCAGCTT
CAGAATGAGAAGCTCTACCTGTACTACCTGCAGAACGGCAGGGACATGTACGTGGATCAGGAACTGGACA
TCAATCGGCTCTCCGACTACGACGTGGACCATATCGTGCCCCAGTCTTTTCTCAAAGATGATTCTATTGA
TAATAAAGTGTTGACAAGATCCGATAAAAACAGAGGGAAGAGTGATAACGTCCCCTCAGAAGAAGTTGTC
AAGAAAATGAAAAATTATTGGCGGCAGCTGCTGAACGCCAAACTGATCACACAACGGAAGTTCGATAATC
TGACTAAGGCTGAACGAGGTGGCCTGTCTGAGTTGGATAAAGCCGGCTTCATCAAAAGGCAGCTTGTTGA
GACACGCCAGATCACCAAGCACGTGGCCCAAATTCTCGATTCACGCATGAACACCAAGTACGATGAAAAT
GACAAACTGATTCGAGAGGTGAAAGTTATTACTCTGAAGTCTAAGCTGGTCTCAGATTTCAGAAAGGACT
TTCAGTTTTATAAGGTGAGAGAGATCAACAATTACCACCATGCGCATGATGCCTACCTGAATGCAGTGGT
AGGCACTGCACTTATCAAAAAATATCCCAAGCTTGAATCTGAATTTGTTTACGGAGACTATAAAGTGTAC
GATGTTAGGAAAATGATCGCAAAGTCTGAGCAGGAAATAGGCAAGGCCACCGCTAAGTACTTCTTTTACA
GCAATATTATGAATTTTTTCAAGACCGAGATTACACTGGCCAATGGAGAGATTCGGAAGCGACCACTTAT
CGAAACAAACGGAGAAACAGGAGAAATCGTGTGGGACAAGGGTAGGGATTTCGCGACAGTCCGGAAGGTC
CTGTCCATGCCGCAGGTGAACATCGTTAAAAAGACCGAAGTACAGACCGGAGGCTTCTCCAAGGAAAGTA
TCCTCCCGAAAAGGAACAGCGACAAGCTGATCGCACGCAAAAAAGATTGGGACCCCAAGAAATACGGCGG
ATTCGATTCTCCTACAGTCGCTTACAGTGTACTGGTTGTGGCCAAAGTGGAGAAAGGGAAGTCTAAAAAA
CTCAAAAGCGTCAAGGAACTGCTGGGCATCACAATCATGGAGCGATCAAGCTTCGAAAAAAACCCCATCG
ACTTTCTCGAGGCGAAAGGATATAAAGAGGTCAAAAAAGACCTCATCATTAAGCTTCCCAAGTACTCTCT
CTTTGAGCTTGAAAACGGCCGGAAACGAATGCTCGCTAGTGCGGGCGAGCTGCAGAAAGGTAACGAGCTG
GCACTGCCCTCTAAATACGTTAATTTCTTGTATCTGGCCAGCCACTATGAAAAGCTCAAAGGGTCTCCCG
AAGATAATGAGCAGAAGCAGCTGTTCGTGGAACAACACAAACACTACCTTGATGAGATCATCGAGCAAAT
AAGCGAATTCTCCAAAAGAGTGATCCTCGCCGACGCTAACCTCGATAAGGTGCTTTCTGCTTACAATAAG
CACAGGGATAAGCCCATCAGGGAGCAGGCAGAAAACATTATCCACTTGTTTACTCTGACCAACTTGGGCG
CGCCTGCAGCCTTCAAGTACTTCGACACCACCATAGACAGAAAGCGGTACACCTCTACAAAGGAGGTCCT
GGACGCCACACTGATTCATCAGTCAATTACGGGGCTCTATGAAACAAGAATCGACCTCTCTCAGCTCGGT
GGAGACTGAACGGAGCCAATGTACGCAAAAACCCCGCTTCAGCGGGGTTTTTTCGCCAAAAAAAACCCCG
CCCTGTCAGGGGCGGGGTTTTTTTTTATGTTGAAAATCTCCTTCTAAAAAAAGCACCGACTCGGTGCCAC
TTTTTCAAGTTGATAACGGACTAGCCTTATTTTAACTTGCTATTTCTAGCTCTAAAACCCGGCAAGCTGC
CCGTGCCCTCCACACAACATACGAGCCGGAAGCATAAAGTGTAAAGCCTGGGGTGCCTAATGAGTGAGCT
AACTCACATTAATTGCGTTGCGCACTTAATTAACGGCACTCCTCAGCAAATATAATGACCCTCTTGATAA
CCCAAGAGGGCATTTTTTAATGCCCATGGCGTTTATTTGCCGACTACCTTGGTGATCTCGCCTTTCACGT
AGTGGACAAATTCTTCCAACTGATCTGCGCGCGAGGCCAAGCGATCTTCTTCTTGTCCAAGATAAGCCTG
TCTAGCTTCAAGTATGACGGGCTGATACTGGGCCGGCAGGCGCTCCATTGCCCAGTCGGCAGCGACATCC
TTCGGCGCGATTTTGCCGGTTACTGCGCTGTACCAAATGCGGGACAACGTAAGCACTACATTTCGCTCAT
CGCCAGCCCAGTCGGGCGGCGAGTTCCATAGCGTTAAGGTTTCATTTAGCGCCTCAAATAGATCCTGTTC
AGGAACCGGATCAAAGAGTTCCTCCGCCGCTGGACCTACCAAGGCAACGCTATGTTCTCTTGCTTTTGTC
AGCAAGATAGCCAGATCAATGTCGATCGTGGCTGGCTCGAAGATACCTGCAAGAATGTCATTGCGCTGCC
ATTCTCCAAATTGCAGTTCGCGCTTAGCTGGATAACGCCACGGAATGATGTCGTCGTGCACAACAATGGT
GACTTCTACAGCGCGGAGAATCTCGCTCTCTCCAGGGGAAGCCGAAGTTTCCAAAAGGTCGTTGATCAAA
GCTCGCCGCGTTGTTTCATCAAGCCTTACGGTCACCGTAACCAGCAAATCAATATCACTGTGTGGCTTCA
GGCCGCCATCCACTGCGGAGCCGTACAAATGTACGGCCAGCAACGTCGGTTCGAGATGGCGCTCGATGAC
GCCAACTACCTCTGATAGTTGAGTCGATACTTCGGCGATCACCGCTTCCCTCATACTCTTCCTTTTTCAA
TATTATTGAAGCATTTATCAGGGTTATTGTCTCATGAGCGGATACATATTTAAATGTATTTAGAAAAATA
GGCCAAATGCCGT
Features (pLannotate 1.2.2; 13 found; start..end, strand, type, name):
      1..951     -  CDS            Rep101: RepA protein needed for replication with the pSC101 origin; rep101
    999..1221    -  rep_origin     pSC101 ori: low-copy replication origin that requires the Rep101 protein
   1716..1762    +  terminator     rrnB T1 terminator: transcription terminator T1 from the E. coli rrnB gene
   1795..1815    +  promoter       PLtetO-1 promoter (fragment): modified phage lambda PL promoter with tet operator sites (Lutz and Bujard, 1997)
   1815..1849    +  promoter       tetA promoter: contains a tet operator sequence that enables repression by TetR
   1850..1877    +  protein_bind   tetracycline response element (fragment): contains seven copies of the tetracycline operator tetO tetracycline repressor TetR
   1924..6026    +  CDS            Cas9 (fragment): Cas9 (Csn1) endonuclease from the Streptococcus pyogenes Type II CRISPR/Cas system generates RNA-guided double strand breaks in DNA
   6143..6218    -  misc_RNA       gRNA scaffold: guide RNA scaffold for the Streptococcus pyogenes CRISPR/Cas9 system
   6219..6239    +  CDS            VN155(I152L) (fragment): improved N-terminal fragment of mVenus for use in bimolecular fluorescence complementation (BiFC) (Kodama and Hu, 2010)
   6245..6275    -  promoter       lac promoter: promoter for the E. coli lac operon
   6290..6311    -  protein_bind   CAP binding site: CAP binding activates transcription in the presence of cAMP. E. coli catabolite activator protein
   6403..7194    -  CDS            SmR: aminoglycoside adenylyltransferase (Murphy, 1985); aadA; confers resistance to spectinomycin and streptomycin
   7195..7258    -  promoter       AmpR promoter: bla
