[The description below was written by a language model from this plasmid's Addgene catalogue record and pLannotate feature annotations shown in this document.]
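Description:
pWT007f is a 7,293-bp, de novo assembled bacterial expression plasmid that serves as the "writing" plasmid W1.0.3 of the CAMERA 1.0.3 cellular recording system. It replicates in E. coli at low copy from the pSC101 origin together with its required Rep101 (RepA) initiator protein. Selection is by spectinomycin, through the aadA aminoglycoside adenylyltransferase gene (SmR), which is driven here by the bla (AmpR) promoter. The depositor and NGS-verified sequence records give essentially identical feature maps.

The payload consists of two separately inducible CRISPR components. Streptococcus pyogenes Cas9 is placed downstream of an rrnB T1 terminator and a tet operator-containing promoter (annotated as PLtetO-1/tetA promoter elements), so its transcription is repressible by TetR and inducible with tetracycline-type inducers. The "sd2U" in the insert name presumably denotes the ribosome-binding element used to set Cas9 translation, although the record does not define it. No tetR or lacI gene is annotated on this plasmid, so the repressors are presumably supplied by the host strain or another plasmid.

On the opposite strand, a lac promoter with its CAP binding site drives sgRNA1, a 20-nt spacer fused to the S. pyogenes guide RNA scaffold. The short "VN155/mVenus" CDS annotated between the promoter and the scaffold coincides with the spacer position. It most likely reflects the guide's similarity to a GFP-family fluorescent protein sequence rather than a real coding element.

In the CAMERA context, nuclease activity requires both Cas9 and the guide, so cutting of the guide's target is tied to the tet and lac inputs. This allows exposure to those stimuli to be recorded as changes in DNA in bacterial cells.
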