Addgene plasmid #107891: pWT007f
Purpose: W1.0.3 plasmid. Contains PTetO-sd2U-Cas9, PLac-sgRNA1 and is part of CAMERA 1.0.3
Depositing lab: David Liu. Depositing organization: Broad Institute. Publication: Rewritable multi-event analog recording in bacterial and mammalian cells. Tang W, Liu DR. Science. 2018 Feb 15. pii: science.aap8992. doi: 10.1126/science.aap8992. PubMed 29449507.
Backbone
  Vector backbone: de novo assembled
  Vector type: Bacterial Expression
Growth in bacteria
  Bacterial resistance: Spectinomycin, 50 μg/mL
  Growth temperature: 37°C
  Growth strain: DH5alpha
  Copy number: Low Copy
Gene/Insert
  Gene/Insert name: PTetO-sd2U-Cas9, PLac-sgRNA1
  gRNA/shRNA sequence: GGGCACGGGCAGCTTGCCGG
  Species: Synthetic
  Cloning method: Unknown
Terms and licenses: Academic/Nonprofit Terms; Industry Terms: Not Available to Industry
Depositor comments: SC101
How to cite: pWT007f was a gift from David Liu (Addgene plasmid # 107891 ; http://n2t.net/addgene:107891 ; RRID:Addgene_107891)
